>Addgene plasmid #39115 | LACTB2 | depositor partial sequence | sequence record 49172 | LACTB2 sequence 961 bps
CATATGCACCATCATCATCATCATTCTTCTGGTGTAGATCTGGGTACCGAGAACCTGTACTTCCAATCCA
TGGCTGCTGTACTGCAGCGCGTCGAGCGGCTGTCCAATCGAGTCGTGCGTGTGTTGGGCTGTAACCCGGG
TCCCATGACCCTCCAAGGCACCAACACCTACCTAGTGGGGACCGGCCCCAGGAGAATCCTCATTGACACT
GGAGAACCAGCAATTCCAGAATACATCAGCTGTTTAAAGCAGGCTCTAACTGAATTTAACACAGCAATCC
AGGAAATTGTAGTGACTCACTGGCACCGAGATCATTCTGGAGGCATAGGAGATATTTGTAAAAGCATCAA
TAATGACACTACCTATTGCATTAAAAAACTCCCACGGAATCCTCAGAGAGAAGAAATTATAGGAAATGGA
GAGCAACAATATGTTTATCTGAAAGATGGAGATGTGATTAAGACTGAGGGAGCCACTCTAAGAGTTCTAT
ATACCCCTGGCCACACTGATGATCACATGGCTCTACTCTTAGAAGAGGAAAATGCTATCTTTTCTGGAGA
TTGCATCCTAGGGGAAGGAACAACGGTATTTGAAGACCTCTATGATTATATGAACTCTTTAAAAGAGTTA
TTGAAAATCAAAGCTGATATTATATATCCAGGACATGGCCCAGTAATTCATAATGCTGAAGCTAAAATTC
AACAATACATTTCTCACAGAAATATTCGAGAGCAGCAAATTCTTACATTATTTCGTGAGAACTTTGAGAA
ATCATTTACAGTAATGGAGCTTGTAAAAATTATTTACAAGAATACTCCTGAGAATTTACATGAAATGGCT
AAACATAATCTCTTACTTCATTTGAAAAAACTAGAAAAAGAAGGAAAAATATTTAGCAACACAGATCCTG
ACAAGAAATGGAAAGCTCATCTTTGACAGTAAAGGTGGATACGGATCCGAA
