>Addgene plasmid #39115 | LACTB2 | addgene partial sequence | sequence record 52843 | pBRrevBam_primer
CGGCCACGATGCGTCCGGCGTAGAGGANCGAGATCTCGATCCCGCGAAATTAATACGACTCACTATAGGG
GAATTGTGAGCGGATAACAATTCCCCTCTAGAAATAATTTTGTTTAACTTTAAGAAGGAGATATACATAT
GCACCATCATCATCATCATTCTTCTGGTGTAGATCTGGGTACCGAGAACCTGTACTTCCAATCCATGGCT
GCTGTACTGCAGCGCGTCGAGCGGCTGTCCAATCGAGTCGTGCGTGTGTTGGGCTGTAACCCGGGTCCCA
TGACCCTCCAAGGCACCAACACCTACCTAGTGGGGACCGGCCCCAGGAGAATCCTCATTGACACTGGAGA
ACCAGCAATTCCAGAATACATCAGCTGTTTAAAGCAGGCTCTAACTGAATTTAACACAGCAATCCAGGAA
ATTGTAGTGACTCACTGGCACCGAGATCATTCTGGAGGCATAGGAGATATTTGTAAAAGCATCAATAATG
ACACTACCTATTGCATTAAAAAACTCCCACGGAATCCTCAGAGAGAAGAAATTATAGGAAATGGAGAGCA
ACAATATGTTTATCTGAAAGATGGAGATGTGATTAAGACTGAGGGAGCCACTCTAAGAGTTCTATATACC
CCTGGCCACACTGATGATCACATGGCTCTACTCTTAGAAGAGGAAAATGCTATCTTTTCTGGAGATTGCA
TCCTAGGGGAAGGAACAACGGTATTTGAAGACCTCTATGATTATATGAACTCTTTAAAAGAGTTATTGAA
AATCAAAGCTGATATTATATATCCAGGACATGGCCCAGTAATTCATAATGCTGAAGCTAAAATTCACATA
CA
