[The description below was written by a language model from this plasmid's Addgene catalogue record.]
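Description:
LACTB2 is a bacterial expression plasmid built on the pNIC28-Bsa4 backbone from the SGC, carrying a human LACTB2 (lactamase, beta 2; also known as CGI-83) coding insert of about 961 bp. It is propagated in E. coli as a low-copy plasmid under kanamycin selection. The insert was introduced by ligation-independent cloning, which places the coding sequence in frame with vector-encoded tag sequence without the need for restriction-ligation at the junctions.

The encoded protein carries an N-terminal histidine tag followed by a TEV protease recognition site, so the recombinant product can be captured by immobilised metal affinity chromatography and the tag then cleaved off to leave near-native protein. The record does not explicitly name the promoter or terminator, nor the origin of replication. However, the listed sequencing primers are T7 and T7-term, which is consistent with a T7 promoter/terminator expression cassette of the kind that is driven by T7 RNA polymerase in a suitable E. coli expression host.

The stated purpose is protein production for structure determination, and the entry links the insert to a deposited crystal structure of LACTB2. The record cautions that the insert may not be the full open reading frame. Constructs of this type are often trimmed to domain boundaries that favour soluble expression and crystallisation, so the exact residue range should be checked against the sequence before use. No feature table was supplied, so the finer details of the vector architecture cannot be confirmed from this record.
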