Addgene plasmid #39115: LACTB2
Purpose: Bacterial expression for structure determination; may not be full ORF
Depositing lab: Nicola Burgess-Brown. Depositing organization: University of Oxford.
Backbone
  Vector backbone: pNIC28-Bsa4
  Backbone manufacturer: SGC
  Vector type: Bacterial Expression
Growth in bacteria
  Bacterial resistance: Kanamycin, 50 μg/mL
  Growth temperature: 37°C
  Growth strain: Mach1
  Copy number: Low Copy
Gene/Insert
  Gene/Insert name: LACTB2 (alt names: lactamase, beta 2; PDB:4AD9)
  Species: H. sapiens (human)
  Insert size (bp): 961
  GenBank ID: lactamase, beta 2
  Entrez Gene: LACTB2 (a.k.a. CGI-83)
  Tag / fusion protein: His Tev (N terminal on insert)
  Cloning method: Ligation Independent Cloning
  Sequencing primers: 5′ T7; 3′ T7-term
Terms and licenses: Academic/Nonprofit Terms; Industry Terms: Not Available to Industry
How to cite: LACTB2 was a gift from Nicola Burgess-Brown (Addgene plasmid # 39115 ; http://n2t.net/addgene:39115 ; RRID:Addgene_39115)
